Addgene plasmid #89194: pHES841
Purpose: Expresses YFP under control of synthetic promoter containing Zif268 binding sites.
Depositing lab: Hana El-Samad. Depositing organization: University of California, San Francisco (UCSF). Publication: Robust Synthetic Circuits for Two-Dimensional Control of Gene Expression in Yeast. Aranda-Diaz A, Mace K, Zuleta I, Harrigan P, El-Samad H. ACS Synth Biol. 2016 Dec 27. doi: 10.1021/acssynbio.6b00251. PubMed 27930885.
Backbone
  Vector backbone: pNH604
  Backbone size w/o insert (bp): 7294
  Total vector size (bp): 8716
  Vector type: Yeast Expression
  Selectable markers: LEU2
Growth in bacteria
  Bacterial resistance: Ampicillin, 100 μg/mL
  Growth temperature: 37°C
  Growth strain: DH5alpha
  Copy number: Unknown
Gene/Insert
  Gene/Insert name: pZ-YFP
  Species: S. cerevisiae (budding yeast), Synthetic
  Promoter: pZ
  Cloning method: Restriction Enzyme; 5′ cloning site PspOMI (not destroyed); 3′ cloning site BamHI (not destroyed)
  Sequencing primers: 5′ TATTAGCTTGTGCATTCGCAT; 3′ CGCACTCACGTAAACACTTAATC
Terms and licenses: Academic/Nonprofit Terms; Industry Terms: Not Available to Industry
How to cite: pHES841 was a gift from Hana El-Samad (Addgene plasmid # 89194 ; http://n2t.net/addgene:89194 ; RRID:Addgene_89194)
