[The description below was written by a language model from this plasmid's Addgene catalogue record and pLannotate feature annotations shown in this document.]
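Description:
pHES841 is a yeast expression plasmid built on the pNH604 backbone, about 8.7 kb in total, that carries a YFP reporter under the control of pZ, a synthetic promoter containing binding sites for the Zif268 zinc-finger DNA-binding domain. In E. coli it is propagated through a high-copy ColE1/pUC-type origin and selected with ampicillin via the β-lactamase gene. An f1 origin and pBluescript-derived remnants (lac promoter/operator, lacZα fragment, T3 and T7 promoters, MCS fragments) reflect the cloning-vector ancestry of the backbone. Selection in S. cerevisiae relies on a complete LEU2 gene with its own promoter. The feature table shows no yeast replication origin or centromere. Together with the additional short LEU2- and NFS1-matching fragments downstream of the reporter, this suggests a design for chromosomal integration near the LEU2 locus, although the record does not state this explicitly.

The pZ-YFP cassette was inserted between PspOMI and BamHI sites. The automated annotation labels the promoter region as fragments of the GAL10 and GAL1 promoters, consistent with a synthetic promoter built on a GAL1-10 scaffold in which the native regulatory sites have presumably been replaced by Zif268 sites. The downstream open reading frame is called yeGFP, which most likely reflects the close sequence similarity between YFP variants and yeast-enhanced GFP rather than a discrepancy. No terminator is annotated.

The reporter should be expressed only when a Zif268-based synthetic transcription factor is supplied from another construct. It therefore serves as a fluorescent readout for orthogonal, inducible synthetic gene circuits in budding yeast, the context in which it was published.
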