Features (pLannotate 1.2.2; 26 found; start..end, strand, type, name):
     50..127     +  CDS            YO192_YEAST (fragment): Experimental evidence at protein level: Swiss-Prot protein existence level 1. From Saccharomyces cerevisiae (strain ATCC 204508 / S288c) (Baker's yeast).
    267..674     +  promoter       LEU2 promoter: S. cerevisiae LEU2
   1190..2284    +  CDS            LEU2: LEU3_YEAST - Experimental evidence at protein level: Swiss-Prot protein existence level 1. Catalyzes the oxidation of 3-carboxy-2-hydroxy-4- methylpentanoate (3-isopropylmalate) to 3-carboxy-4-methyl-2- oxopentanoate. The product decarboxylates to 4-methyl-2 oxopentanoate. From Saccharomyces cerevisiae (strain ATCC 204508 / S288c) (Baker's yeast).
   2514..2725    +  promoter       GAL10 promoter (fragment): S. cerevisiae GAL10; inducible promoter, regulated by Gal4
   2797..3187    +  promoter       GAL1 promoter (fragment): S. cerevisiae GAL1; inducible promoter, regulated by Gal4
   3211..3927    +  CDS            yeGFP: yeast-enhanced green fluorescent protein codons optimized for translation in S. cerevisiae and C. albicans
   3928..3945    -  misc_feature   MCS (fragment): pBluescript multiple cloning site
   3971..3995    -  misc_feature   MCS (fragment): pBluescript multiple cloning site
   4691..4743    +  CDS            LEU2 (fragment): 3-isopropylmalate dehydrogenase, required for leucine biosynthesis; S. cerevisiae LEU2; yeast auxotrophic marker
   5105..5215    -  CDS            NFS1 (fragment): NFS1_YEAST - Also known as SPL1 From Saccharomyces cerevisiae (strain ATCC 204508 / S288c) (Baker's yeast).
   5254..5272    -  promoter       T7 promoter: promoter for bacteriophage T7 RNA polymerase
   5275..5432    +  CDS            lacZα (fragment): LacZα fragment of β-galactosidase; lacZ fragment
   5436..5864    +  rep_origin     f1 ori (sequence partly withheld): f1 bacteriophage origin of replication; arrow indicates direction of (+) strand synthesis
   5892..5943    -  misc_feature   bom (fragment): basis of mobility region from pBR322
   5999..6091    -  CDS            URA3 (fragment): PYRF_YEAST - Experimental evidence at protein level: Swiss-Prot protein existence level 1. From Saccharomyces cerevisiae (strain ATCC 204508 / S288c) (Baker's yeast).
   6091..6223    -  promoter       URA3 promoter (fragment): S. cerevisiae URA3
   6231..6280    -  misc_feature   bom (fragment): basis of mobility region from pBR322
   6382..6417    -  CDS            rop (fragment): Rop protein, which maintains plasmids at low copy number; rop
   6529..6633    +  promoter       AmpR promoter: bla
   6634..7494    +  CDS            AmpR: β-lactamase; bla; confers resistance to ampicillin, carbenicillin, and related antibiotics
   7665..8253    +  rep_origin     ori: high-copy-number ColE1/pMB1/pBR322/pUC origin of replication
   8436..8528    +  CDS            lacI (fragment): lac repressor; lacI; The lac repressor binds to the lac operator to inhibit transcription in E. coli. This inhibition can be relieved by adding lactose or isopropyl-β-D-thiogalactopyranoside (IPTG).
   8541..8562    +  protein_bind   CAP binding site: CAP binding activates transcription in the presence of cAMP. E. coli catabolite activator protein
   8577..8607    +  promoter       lac promoter: promoter for the E. coli lac operon
   8615..8631    +  protein_bind   lac operator: The lac repressor binds to the lac operator to inhibit transcription in E. coli. This inhibition can be relieved by adding lactose or isopropyl-β-D-thiogalactopyranoside (IPTG). lac repressor encoded by lacI
   8676..8694    +  promoter       T3 promoter: promoter for bacteriophage T3 RNA polymerase
>Addgene plasmid #89194 | pHES841 | addgene full sequence | sequence record 180946 | Addgene NGS Result
TTTAAATGTTTAAACGGCCACGCTGGCCGAGGAGAACTTCTAGTATATCTACATACCTAATATTATTGCC
TTATTAAAAATGGAATCCCAACGATTACATCAAAATCCACATTCTCTTCAAAATCAATTGTCCTGTACTT
CCTTGTTCATGTGTGTTCAAAAACGTTATATTTATAGGATAATTATACTCTATTTCTCAACAAGTAATTG
GTTGTTTGGCCGAGCGGTCTAAGGCGCCTGATTCAAGAAATATCTTGACCGCAGTTAACTGTGGGAATAC
TCAGGTATCGTAAGATGCAAGAGTTCGAATCTCTTAGCAACCATTATTTTTTTCCTCAACATAACGAGAA
CACACAGGGGCGCTATCGCACAGAATCAAATTCGATGACTGGAAATTTTTTGTTAATTTCAGAGGTCGCC
TGACGCATATACCTTTTTCAACTGAAAAATTGGGAGAAAAAGGAAAGGTGAGAGCGCCGGAACCGGCTTT
TCATATAGAATAGAGAAGCGTTCATGACTAAATGCTTGCATCACAATACTTGAAGTTGACAATATTATTT
AAGGACCTATTGTTTTTTCCAATAGGTGGTTAGCAATCGTCTTACTTTCTAACTTTTCTTACCTTTTACA
TTTCAGCAATATATATATATATATTTCAAGGATATACCATTCTAATGTCTGCCCCTAAGTTACCAATAGA
TAGCGGTTTAATATAAGGTTTCAACAAGAAATATTTTGTGAAAATCAAAAGTTAATAGTTTCACTGTCGA
AAATATGAAAGTTTAAGTTTTCAGTTCATCCCATTGTAGTTATCAAATTTCTGTGTTTCCCGTATATGTG
TGCTCTGTATTCATCGCTATCTTGAAACTGGTTATGATCGTTGCGCATGTGACCTGTATCGCTCAAAAGA
GCCCGGCACCGGTACCGGGCAAAAGCCCCTAGCAAGCTAAAATGATTCAACTTTCGTAGTAATTTGTTCA
ACCGGTCACAGTAAAGTCAATGACTAACTTTTGAATCGAGGATGTATTTCCAATTGAAAGCAATGTATAT
ATAAACCATTGTGTTGAAGCTTGTCTTACAGTTTTCTTGTATCCTCCCATTGTTCATATAGTACTTAAAG
TACCATAATCCTTAAAGAACAAACTTGAAAGAGAATACACTATACACAACTAATAAATAAAGAATAATCA
TGGCTGTGACCAAGACAATTGTAGTTCTACCAGGTGACCATGTTGGTCAAGAAATCACTGAAGAGGCCAT
TAAAGTTTTAAATGCTATTCAGGAATGTCGTCCAGACAAGGTCAATTTCAAGTTTGATCATCATTTGATC
GGTGGTGCTGCAATTGATGCCACTGGTGTTCCATTACCAGACGAAGCTTTGGAGGCCTCTAAGAAAGCTG
ATGCCGTGCTTCTGGGTGCTGTTGGTGGTCCAAAATGGGGTACTGGCGCTGTCAGACCAGAACAAGGTCT
TTTGAAAATCCGTAAGGAGTTGCAATTGTATGCTAATCTAAGACCATGTAATTTTGCATCTGATTCCTTA
CTAGATCTATCGCCATTGAAGCCTGAAATTGCAAGAGGTACAGATTTCGTCGTTGTTAGAGAACTAGTGG
GTGGTATTTATTTCGGGGAGAGAAAAGAAGATGAAGGTGATGGTGTCGCCTGGGATAGCGAAAAGTATTC
TGTGCCCGAAGTTCAAAGAATCACTAGAATGGCTGCTTTCATGGCTCTGCAACACAACCCACCTTTACCT
ATTTGGTCTCTAGATAAAGCCAACGTTCTAGCATCATCAAGATTATGGAGAAAAACAGTGGAAGAGACGA
TTAAGAATGAATTCCCACAATTGACTGTTCAACATCAATTGATTGATTCCGCTGCTATGATCTTGGTTAA
GAACCCAACTCATCTAAATGGTATTATTATCACAAACAATATGTTTGGTGATATTATCTCCGATGAAGCC
TCCGTGATCCCAGGTTCGTTAGGATTACTTCCATCTGCCTCCTTGGCATCTCTTCCAGATAAGAATACGG
CATTTGGTTTATATGAGCCATGTCATGGCTCTGCTCCAGACTTACCAAAGGGAAAGGTTAACCCCGTAGC
AACAATCCTATCTGCTGCTATGATGTTGAAGTTGTCTCTGGACCTGTTCGAAGAAGGTGAAATTATAGAA
CAAGCAGTCAAGAAAGTGTTGGATTCTGGTATCAGAACAGCGGATCTAAAGGGTACCAACTCTACTACTG
AGGTCGGTGATGCAGTAGCGAAAGCTGTCAGGGAACTATTAGCTTAGACTTAGTAGATGTACAGTTGCAT
ACATAAGTCTGAACAGAAAGAAGTAAATATCATATCTAGTTCGGTTTAGAAATCAGTGACTATATTGGTT
TTGACCAGATCGCAATCCTTGCAAGCATTTAGTAATGACTATCAAACCGGTGAATCATCTGATAAGGCTA
TATTAGCTTGTGCATTCGCATGTATCGGGAAACGAACGGTACCGGGCCCTTATATTGAATTTTCAAAAAT
TCTTACTTTTTTTTTGGATGGACGCAAAGAAGTTTAATAATCATATTACATGGCATTACCACCATATACA
TATCCATATACATATCCATATCTAATCTTACTTATATGTTGTGGAAATGTAAAGAGCCCCATTATCTTAG
CCTAAAAAAACCTTCTCTTTGGAACTTTCAGTAATACGCTTAACTGCTCATTGCTATATTGAAGTGCGGC
CGCGTGGGCGTGCGTGGGCGGGCGTGGGCGTGCGTGGGCGGGCGTGGGCGTGCGTGGGCGTCTAGACCGT
GCGTCCTCGTCTTCACCGGTCGCGTTCCTGAAACGCAGATGTGCCTAATGCCGCACTGCTCCGAACAATA
AAGATTCTACAATACTAGCTTTTATGGTTATGAAGAGGAAAAATTGGCAGTAACCTGGCCCCACAAACCT
TCAAATTAACGAATCAAATTAACAACCATAGGATGATAATGCGATTAGTTTTTTAGCCTTATTTCTGGGG
TAATTAATCAGCGAAGCGATGATTTTTGATCTATTAACAGATATATAAATGGAAAAGCTGCATAACCACT
TTAACTAATACTTTCAACATTTTCAGTTTGTATTACTTCTTATTCAAATGTCATAAAAGTATCAACAAAA
AATTGTTAATATACCTCTATACTTTAACGTCAAGGAGAAAAAACTATACTCGAGAATAAAATGTCTAAAG
GTGAAGAATTATTCACTGGTGTTGTCCCAATTTTGGTTGAATTAGATGGTGATGTTAATGGTCACAAATT
TTCTGTCTCCGGTGAAGGTGAAGGTGATGCTACTTACGGTAAATTGACCTTAAAATTGATTTGTACTACT
GGTAAATTGCCAGTTCCATGGCCAACCTTAGTCACTACTTTAGGTTATGGTTTGCAATGTTTTGCTAGAT
ACCCAGATCATATGAAACAACATGACTTTTTCAAGTCTGCCATGCCAGAAGGTTATGTTCAAGAAAGAAC
TATTTTTTTCAAAGATGACGGTAACTACAAGACCAGAGCTGAAGTCAAGTTTGAAGGTGATACCTTAGTT
AATAGAATCGAATTAAAAGGTATTGATTTTAAAGAAGATGGTAACATTTTAGGTCACAAATTGGAATACA
ACTATAACTCTCACAATGTTTACATCACTGCTGACAAACAAAAGAATGGTATCAAAGCTAACTTCAAAAT
TAGACACAACATTGAAGATGGTGGTGTTCAATTAGCTGACCATTATCAACAAAATACTCCAATTGGTGAT
GGTCCAGTCTTGTTACCAGACAACCATTACTTATCCTATCAATCTGCCTTATCCAAAGATCCAAACGAAA
AGAGAGACCACATGGTCTTGTTAGAATTTGTTACTGCTGCTGGTATTACCCATGGTATGGATGAATTGTA
CAAATAAGGATCCACTAGTTCTAGACACCTGCAACATGCGTGAGTAAATAAGCGGCCGCCACCGCGGTGG
AGCTCTAAGCAAATAGCTAAATTATATACGAATTAATATTATGATTAAGTGTTTACGTGAGTGCGATATT
TTTATTACTATCTTATACAGTTGTATATACTCTATAAAATGAGTTGTCTATTAATTAACGCGATGAATGC
TTTCTGGGTTTACCTCTCCAACAACTCTAGTTTACTTCTCAATACATTCAATTGTATTTGATTTGTCAAT
ACTTCATCATTAATCAATTCTATAGTTTTGTTTTTCTCGTTTATTTCCAAATTTAATGCATCAATTTTAT
TATTCAATTTGTCGTTGATTTTGGTTAATGATTTTATGGTTTGATCTCTGGCATTGATTGTTTGTGTTAG
TTTTTCATTATTGATAATTAAATTATTTAAGTTAGTTATCAACTCGGTGTTTTCAAGTTTCAAGTTTTCA
ATTTCTTTAGAGTTTATTAGATTTGTCAAAGTTTCTGAATTGCTTGATTGGTCCTGTAGAAGAGTATTTG
TTGTTGTGGATAATTGATTCAATTTTTGAGACAATTGCTGGAAGGCGTTGAAATATCTAGCATCAATCTC
ATGGTTTTTTTCCCGAGAGTCTCGTAGATTCAATTGTTTTAATATATCTTGGGACCACTCTTGATTTGAA
CTCATGGAAATTAAACTGGGTGTTGTGTTGTGGTGTAATGATTGTACCCCCTTTGCTTATAATTGTGTGG
CCACCGAAGTCGGTGATGCTGTCGCCGAAGAAGTTAAGAAAATCCTTGCTTAAAAAGATTCTCTTTTTTT
ATGATATTTGTACATAAACTTTATAAATGAAATTCATAATAGAAACGACACGAAATTACAAAATGGAATA
TGTTCATAGGGTAGACGAAACTATATACGCAATCTACATACATTTATCAAGAAGGAGAAAAAGGAGGATG
TAAAGGAATACAGGTAAGCAAATTGATACTAATGGCTCAACGTGATAAGGAAAAAGAATTGCACTTTAAC
ATTAATATTGACAAGGAGGAGGGCACCACACAAAAAGTTAGGTGTAACAGAAAATCATGAAACTATGATT
CCTAATTTATATATTGGAGGATTTTCTCTAAAAAAAAAAAAATACAACAAATAAAAAACACTCAATGACC
TGACCATTTGATGGAGTTTAAGTCAATACCTCCTTGAACCATTTCCCATAATGGTGAAAGTTCCCTCAAG
AATTTTACTCTGTCAGAAACGGCCTTAACGACGTAGGCCGGCCATTTAAATGTTTAAACGGCCACGCTGG
CCCCCTATAGTGAGTCGTATTACAATTCACTGGCCGTCGTTTTACAACGTCGTGACTGGGAAAACCCTGG
CGTTACCCAACTTAATCGCCTTGCAGCACATCCCCCTTTCGCCAGCTGGCGTAATAGCGAAGAGGCCCGC
ACCGATCGCCCTTCCCAACAGTTGCGCAGCCTGAATGGCGAATGG
[124 nt withheld, positions 5436-5559]
C
[91 nt withheld, positions 5561-5651]
A
[49 nt withheld, positions 5653-5701]
CCTTTGACGTTGGAGTCCACGTTCTTT
[37 nt withheld, positions 5729-5765]
ACCCTATCTCGGTCTATTCTTTTGATTTATAAGGGATTTTGCCGATTTCGGCCTATTGGTTAAAAAATGA
GCTGATTTAACAAAAATTTAACGCGAATTTTAACAAAATATTAACGCTTACAATTTCCTGATGCGGTATT
TTCTCCTTACGCATCTGTGCGGTATTTCACACCGCATAGGGTAATAACTGATATAATTAAATTGAAGCTC
TAATTTGTGAGTTTAGTATTAGGATCTCTACCCTTGGCGAAAAGTCCTCTGCCAACAATGATGATATCTG
ATCCACCACTTACAACTTCGTCGACGGTTCTGTACTGCTGACCCAATATGCGTATATATACCAATCTAAG
TCTGTGCTCCTTCCTTCGTTCTTCCTTCTGTTCGGAGATTACCGAATCAAAAAAATTTCAAGGAAACCGA
AATCAAAAAAAAGAATAAAAAAAAAATGATGAATTGAAAAGGTGGTATGGTGCACTCTCAGTACAATCTG
CTCTGATGCCGCATAGTTAAGCCAGCCCCGACACCCGCCAACACCCGCTGACGCGCCCTGACGGGCTTGT
CTGCTCCCGGCATCCGCTTACAGACAAGCTGTGACCGTCTCCGGGAGCTGCATGTGTCAGAGGTTTTCAC
CGTCATCACCGAAACGCGCGAGACGAAAGGGCCTCGTGATACGCCTATTTTTATAGGTTAATGTCATGAT
AATAATGGTTTCTTAGACGTCGGCGCGCCGAGGACGTCAGGTGGCACTTTTCGGGGAAATGTGCGCGGAA
CCCCTATTTGTTTATTTTTCTAAATACATTCAAATATGTATCCGCTCATGAGACAATAACCCTGATAAAT
GCTTCAATAATATTGAAAAAGGAAGAGTATGAGTATTCAACATTTCCGTGTCGCCCTTATTCCCTTTTTT
GCGGCATTTTGCCTTCCTGTTTTTGCTCACCCAGAAACGCTGGTGAAAGTAAAAGATGCTGAAGATCAGT
TGGGTGCACGAGTGGGTTACATCGAACTGGATCTCAACAGCGGTAAGATCCTTGAGAGTTTTCGCCCCGA
AGAACGTTTTCCAATGATGAGCACTTTTAAAGTTCTGCTATGTGGCGCGGTATTATCCCGTATTGACGCC
GGGCAAGAGCAACTCGGTCGCCGCATACACTATTCTCAGAATGACTTGGTTGAGTACTCACCAGTCACAG
AAAAGCATCTTACGGATGGCATGACAGTAAGAGAATTATGCAGTGCTGCCATAACCATGAGTGATAACAC
TGCGGCCAACTTACTTCTGACAACGATCGGAGGACCGAAGGAGCTAACCGCTTTTTTGCACAACATGGGG
GATCATGTAACTCGCCTTGATCGTTGGGAACCGGAGCTGAATGAAGCCATACCAAACGACGAGCGTGACA
CCACGATGCCTGTAGCAATGGCAACAACGTTGCGCAAACTATTAACTGGCGAACTACTTACTCTAGCTTC
CCGGCAACAATTAATAGACTGGATGGAGGCGGATAAAGTTGCAGGACCACTTCTGCGCTCGGCCCTTCCG
GCTGGCTGGTTTATTGCTGATAAATCTGGAGCCGGTGAGCGTGGGTCTCGCGGTATCATTGCAGCACTGG
GGCCAGATGGTAAGCCCTCCCGTATCGTAGTTATCTACACGACGGGGAGTCAGGCAACTATGGATGAACG
AAATAGACAGATCGCTGAGATAGGTGCCTCACTGATTAAGCATTGGTAACTGTCAGACCAAGTTTACTCA
TATATACTTTAGATTGATTTAAAACTTCATTTTTAATTTAAAAGGATCTAGGTGAAGATCCTTTTTGATA
ATCTCATGACCAAAATCCCTTAACGTGAGTTTTCGTTCCACTGAGCGTCAGACCCCGTAGAAAAGATCAA
AGGATCTTCTTGAGATCCTTTTTTTCTGCGCGTAATCTGCTGCTTGCAAACAAAAAAACCACCGCTACCA
GCGGTGGTTTGTTTGCCGGATCAAGAGCTACCAACTCTTTTTCCGAAGGTAACTGGCTTCAGCAGAGCGC
AGATACCAAATACTGTTCTTCTAGTGTAGCCGTAGTTAGGCCACCACTTCAAGAACTCTGTAGCACCGCC
TACATACCTCGCTCTGCTAATCCTGTTACCAGTGGCTGCTGCCAGTGGCGATAAGTCGTGTCTTACCGGG
TTGGACTCAAGACGATAGTTACCGGATAAGGCGCAGCGGTCGGGCTGAACGGGGGGTTCGTGCACACAGC
CCAGCTTGGAGCGAACGACCTACACCGAACTGAGATACCTACAGCGTGAGCTATGAGAAAGCGCCACGCT
TCCCGAAGGGAGAAAGGCGGACAGGTATCCGGTAAGCGGCAGGGTCGGAACAGGAGAGCGCACGAGGGAG
CTTCCAGGGGGAAACGCCTGGTATCTTTATAGTCCTGTCGGGTTTCGCCACCTCTGACTTGAGCGTCGAT
TTTTGTGATGCTCGTCAGGGGGGCGGAGCCTATGGAAAAACGCCAGCAACGCGGCCTTTTTACGGTTCCT
GGCCTTTTGCTGGCCTTTTGCTCACATGTTCTTTCCTGCGTTATCCCCTGATTCTGTGGATAACCGTATT
ACCGCCTTTGAGTGAGCTGATACCGCTCGCCGCAGCCGAACGACCGAGCGCAGCGAGTCAGTGAGCGAGG
AAGCGGAAGAGCGCCCAATACGCAAACCGCCTCTCCCCGCGCGTTGGCCGATTCATTAATGCAGCTGGCA
CGACAGGTTTCCCGACTGGAAAGCGGGCAGTGAGCGCAACGCAATTAATGTGAGTTAGCTCACTCATTAG
GCACCCCAGGCTTTACACTTTATGCTTCCGGCTCGTATGTTGTGTGGAATTGTGAGCGGATAACAATTTC
ACACAGGAAACAGCTATGACCATGATTACGCCAAGCTCGGAATTAACCCTCACTAAAGGGAACAAAAGCT
GGGCCGGCCA
